>Addgene plasmid #104528 | LI LacZ | addgene full sequence | sequence record 201166 | Addgene NGS Result
TTTTAACTTGGAGCAGGTTCCATTCATTGTTTTTTTCATCATAGTGAATAAAATCAACTGCTTTAACACT
TGTGCCTGAACACCATATCCATCCGGCGTAATACGACTCACTATAGGGAGAGCGGCCGCCAGATCTTCCG
GATGGCTCGAGTTTTTCAGCAAGATTTGGTCTCATACGTCGTCTTCCTATGCGGCATCAGAGCAGATTGT
ACTGAGAGTGCACCATATGCGGTGTGAAATACCGCACAGATGCGTAAGGAGAAAATACCGCATCAGGCGC
CATTCGCCATTCAGGCTGCGCAACTGTTGGGAAGGGCGATCGGTGCGGGCCTCTTCGCTATTACGCCAGC
TGGCGAAAGGGGGATGTGCTGCAAGGCGATTAAGTTGGGTAACGCCAGGGTTTTCCCAGTCACGACGTTG
TAAAACGACGGCCAGTGAATTCGAGCTCGGTACCTCGCGAATGCATCTAGATATCGGATCCCGGGCCCGT
CGACTGCAGAGGCCTGCATGCAAGCTTGGCGTAATCATGGTCATGAAGACGATCTGCGAGACCAATCTTT
CTAGAAGATCTCCTACAATATTCTCAGCTGCCATGGAAAATCGATGTTCTTCTTTTATTCTCTCAAGATT
TTCAGGCTGTATATTAAAACTTATATTAAGAACTATGCTAACCACCTCATCAGGAACCGTTGTAGGTGGC
GTGGGTTTTCTTGGCAATCGACTCTCATGAAAACTACGAGCTAAATATTCAATATGTTCCTCTTGACCAA
CTTTATTCTGCATTTTTTTTGAACGAGGTTTAGAGCAAGCTTCAGGAAACTGAGACAGGAATTTTATTAA
AAATTTAAATTTTGAAGAAAGTTCAGGGTTAATAGCATCCATTTTTTGCTTTGCAAGTTCCTCAGCATTC
TTAACAAAAGACGTCTCTTTTGACATGTTTAAAGTTTAAACCTCCTGTGTGAAATTATTATCCGCTCATA
ATTCCACACATTATACGAGCCGGAAGCATAAAGTGTAAAGCCTGGGGTGCCTAATGAGTGAGCTAACTCA
CATTAATTGCGTTGCGCTCACTGCCAATTGCTTTCCAGTCGGGAAACCTGTCGTGCCAGCTGCATTAATG
AATCGGCCAACGCGCGGGGAGAGGCGGTTTGCGTATTGGGCGCTCTTCCGCTTCCTCGCTCACTGACTCG
CTGCGCTCGGTCGTTCGGCTGCGGCGAGCGGTATCAGCTCACTCAAAGGCGGTAATACGGTTATCCACAG
AATCAGGGGATAACGCAGGAAAGAACATGTGAGCAAAAGGCCAGCAAAAGGCCAGGAACCGTAAAAAGGC
CGCGTTGCTGGCGTTTTTCCATAGGCTCCGCCCCCCTGACGAGCATCACAAAAATCGACGCTCAAGTCAG
AGGTGGCGAAACCCGACAGGACTATAAAGATACCAGGCGTTTCCCCCTGGAAGCTCCCTCGTGCGCTCTC
CTGTTCCGACCCTGCCGCTTACCGGATACCTGTCCGCCTTTCTCCCTTCGGGAAGCGTGGCGCTTTCTCA
TAGCTCACGCTGTAGGTATCTCAGTTCGGTGTAGGTCGTTCGCTCCAAGCTGGGCTGTGTGCACGAACCC
CCCGTTCAGCCCGACCGCTGCGCCTTATCCGGTAACTATCGTCTTGAGTCCAACCCGGTAAGACACGACT
TATCGCCACTGGCAGCAGCCACTGGTAACAGGATTAGCAGAGCGAGGTATGTAGGCGGTGCTACAGAGTT
CTTGAAGTGGTGGCCTAACTACGGCTACACTAGAAGAACAGTATTTGGTATCTGCGCTCTGCTGAAGCCA
GTTACCTTCGGAAAAAGAGTTGGTAGCTCTTGATCCGGCAAACAAACCACCGCTGGTAGCGGTGGTTTTT
TTGTTTGCAAGCAGCAGATTACGCGCAGAAAAAAAGGATCTCAAGAAGATCCTTTGATCTTTTCTACGGG
GTCTGACGCTCAGTGGAACGAAAACTCACGTTAAGGGATTTTGGTCATGAGATTATCAAAAAGGATCTTC
ACCTAGATCCTTTTAAATTAAAAATGAAGTTTTAAATCAATCTAAAGTATATATGAGTAAACTTGGTCTG
ACAGTTACCAATGCTTAATCAGTGAGGCACCTATCTCAGCGATCTGTCTATTTCGTTCATCCATAGTTGC
CTGACTCCCCGTCGTGTAGATAACTACGATACGGGAGGGCTTACCATCTGGCCCCAGTGCTGCAATGATA
CCGCGAGACCCACGCTCACCGGCTCCAGATTTATCAGCAATAAACCAGCCAGCCGGAAGGGCCGAGCGCA
GAAGTGGTCCTGCAACTTTATCCGCCTCCATCCAGTCTATTAATTGTTGCCGGGAAGCTAGAGTAAGTAG
TTCGCCAGTTAATAGTTTGCGCAACGTTGTTGCCATTGCTACAGGCATCGTGGTGTCACGCTCGTCGTTT
GGTATGGCTTCATTCAGCTCCGGTTCCCAACGATCAAGGCGAGTTACATGATCCCCCATGTTGTGCAAAA
AAGCGGTTAGCTCCTTCGGTCCTCCGATCGTTGTCAGAAGTAAGTTGGCCGCAGTGTTATCACTCATGGT
TATGGCAGCACTGCATAATTCTCTTACTGTCATGCCATCCGTAAGATGCTTTTCTGTGACTGGTGAGTAC
TCAACCAAGTCATTCTGAGAATAGTGTATGCGGCGACCGAGTTGCTCTTGCCCGGCGTCAATACGGGATA
ATACCGCGCCACATAGCAGAACTTTAAAAGTGCTCATCATTGGAAAACGTTCTTCGGGGCGAAAACTCTC
AAGGATCTTACCGCTGTTGAGATCCAGTTCGATGTAACCCACTCGTGCACCCAACTGATCTTCAGCATCT
TTTACTTTCACCAGCGTTTCTGGGTGAGCAAAAACAGGAAGGCAAAATGCCGCAAAAAAGGGAATAAGGG
CGACACGGAAATGTTGAATACTCATACTCTTCCTTTTTCAATATTATTGAAGCATTTATCAGGGTTATTG
TCTCATGAGCGGATACATATTTGAATGTATTTAGAAAAATAAACAAATAGGGGTTCCGCGCACATTTCCC
CGAAAAGTGCCACCTGACGTCTAAGAAACCATTATTATCATGACATTAACCTATAAAAATAGGCGTATCA
CGAGGCCGCCCCTGCAGCCGAATTATATTATTTTTGCCAAATAATTTTTAACAAAAGCTCTGAAGTCTTC
TTCATTTAAATTCTTAGATGATACTTCATCTGGAAAATTGTCCCAATTAGTAGCATCACGCTGTGAGTAA
GTTCTAAACCATTTTTTTATTGTTGTATTATCTCTAATCTTACTACTCGATGAGTTTTCGGTATTATCTC
TAT
Features (pLannotate 1.2.2; 11 found; start..end, strand, type, name):
     99..117     +  promoter       T7 promoter: promoter for bacteriophage T7 RNA polymerase
    187..277     +  misc_feature   bom (fragment): basis of mobility region from pBR322
    283..440     -  CDS            lacZα (fragment): LacZα fragment of β-galactosidase; lacZ fragment
    544..936     -  CDS            eco47IR (fragment): T2E7_ECOLX - Protein predicted: Swiss-Prot protein existence level 4. Recognizes the double-stranded sequence GGWCC and cleaves after G-1. From Escherichia coli.
    989..1019    -  promoter       lac UV5 promoter: E. coli lac promoter with an "up" mutation
   1034..1055    -  protein_bind   CAP binding site: CAP binding activates transcription in the presence of cAMP. E. coli catabolite activator protein
   1080..1163    -  CDS            lacI (fragment): lac repressor; lacI; The lac repressor binds to the lac operator to inhibit transcription in E. coli. This inhibition can be relieved by adding lactose or isopropyl-β-D-thiogalactopyranoside (IPTG).
   1346..1934    -  rep_origin     ori: high-copy-number ColE1/pMB1/pBR322/pUC origin of replication
   2105..2965    -  CDS            AmpR: β-lactamase; bla; confers resistance to ampicillin, carbenicillin, and related antibiotics
   2966..3070    -  promoter       AmpR promoter: bla
   3176..3361    -  CDS            eco47IR (fragment): T2E7_ECOLX - Protein predicted: Swiss-Prot protein existence level 4. Recognizes the double-stranded sequence GGWCC and cleaves after G-1. From Escherichia coli.
