[The description below was written by a language model from this plasmid's Addgene catalogue record and pLannotate feature annotations shown in this document.]
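Description:
LI LacZ is a small, high-copy E. coli cloning plasmid (about 3.4 kb in the sequenced record) that carries a level I ("LI") lacZ module for a Golden Gate-based modular assembly toolbox. That toolbox was developed for building knockout and multi-cassette complementation constructs for strains of the Ralstonia solanacearum species complex. The backbone is the commercial CloneJET positive-selection vector. It replicates from a ColE1/pUC-type origin and is selected with ampicillin through the β-lactamase gene and its native promoter.

The backbone's characteristic feature is the eco47IR gene, which encodes a restriction endonuclease that is lethal to the host and is driven by a lac UV5 promoter with an adjacent CAP binding site. In the feature table this gene appears as two separate fragments flanking the insert region. This is consistent with the cloned fragment interrupting the lethal gene, which is how this backbone selects for recombinant clones. A T7 promoter lies just upstream of the insertion site.

The insert is recorded as a 348 bp lacZ fragment. The annotation detects a partial lacZα coding sequence within it, next to a short sequence resembling the pBR322 bom region. LacZα fragments of this kind are commonly used for α-complementation, giving blue/white colour screening in suitable hosts. In modular assembly systems they typically act as a placeholder or dropout cassette that is replaced when the desired parts are assembled. The record itself states only "LI lacZ module", however, and does not spell out this module's exact role or which promoter drives the fragment. The catalogue lists BsaI as the cloning site on both sides and notes that these sites were destroyed during cloning.
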