Addgene plasmid #104528: LI LacZ
Purpose: LI lacZ module
Depositing lab: Thomas Lahaye. Depositing organization: Eberhard Karls Universitaet Tuebingen. Publication: A modular toolbox for Golden-Gate-based plasmid assembly streamlines generation of Ralstonia solanacearum species complex knockout strains and multi-cassette complementation constructs. Wu D, Schandry N, Lahaye T. Mol Plant Pathol. 2017 Oct 27. doi: 10.1111/mpp.12632. PubMed 29077245.
Backbone
  Vector backbone: CloneJET
  Backbone manufacturer: Thermo Fisher Scientific
  Backbone size w/o insert (bp): 2974
  Vector type: Cloning vector
Growth in bacteria
  Bacterial resistance: Ampicillin, 100 μg/mL
  Growth temperature: 37°C
  Growth strain: DH5alpha
  Copy number: High Copy
Gene/Insert
  Gene/Insert name: lacZ
  Insert size (bp): 348
  Cloning method: Restriction Enzyme; 5′ cloning site BsaI (destroyed during cloning); 3′ cloning site BsaI (destroyed during cloning)
  Sequencing primers: 5′ CGACTCACTATAGGGAGAGCGGC; 3′ AAGAACATCGATTTTCCATGGCAG
Terms and licenses: Academic/Nonprofit Terms; Industry Terms: Not Available to Industry
How to cite: LI LacZ was a gift from Thomas Lahaye (Addgene plasmid # 104528 ; http://n2t.net/addgene:104528 ; RRID:Addgene_104528)
