>Addgene plasmid #104528 | LI LacZ | depositor partial sequence | sequence record 198175 | lacZ gene
CTATGCGGCATCAGAGCAGATTGTACTGAGAGTGCACCATATGCGGTGTGAAATACCGCACAGATGCGTA
AGGAGAAAATACCGCATCAGGCGCCATTCGCCATTCAGGCTGCGCAACTGTTGGGAAGGGCGATCGGTGC
GGGCCTCTTCGCTATTACGCCAGCTGGCGAAAGGGGGATGTGCTGCAAGGCGATTAAGTTGGGTAACGCC
AGGGTTTTCCCAGTCACGACGTTGTAAAACGACGGCCAGTGAATTCGAGCTCGGTACCTCGCGAATGCAT
CTAGATATCGGATCCCGGGCCCGTCGACTGCAGAGGCCTGCATGCAAGCTTGGCGTAATCATGGTCAT
